>Addgene plasmid #119247 | pJMP1103 | addgene full sequence | sequence record 232378 | Addgene NGS Result
CTGATACCGCTCGCCGCAGCCGAACGACCGAGCGCAGCGGGTCAGTGAGCGAGGAAGCGGAAGAGCGCCC
AATACGCAAACCGCCTCTCCCCGCGCGTTGGCCGATTCATTAATGCAGCGCCCAAACATAACAGGAAGAA
AAATGCCCCGCTGTGGGCGGACAAAATAGTTGGGAACTGGGAGGGGTGGAAATGGAGTTTTTAAGGATTA
TTTAGGGAAGAGTGACAAAATAGATGGGAACTGGGTGTAGCGTCGTAAGCTAATACGAAAATTAAAAATG
ACAAAATAGTTTGGAACTAGATTTCACTTATCTGGTTCTTGAGGCGGTTAAAAGAGCCGTACTCTTCTCC
GATGTCGACTAGTGCCATGATGCTCATTCTGTGGGACCAAAACGAAAAAACACCCTTTCGGGTGTCTTTT
CTGGAATTTGGTACCGAGGCTGCAAGTCCCATTAAGGAGGCGCGCCTTATTACAGATCTTCCTCAGAGAT
GAGCTTCTGTTCCAGATCTTCTTCTGAAATCAACTTTTGTTCCAGATCTTCTTCAGAGATGAGTTTCTGC
TCCGCGGCCGCGTCACCTCCTAGCTGACTCAAATCAATGCGTGTTTCATAAAGACCAGTGATGGATTGAT
GGATAAGAGTGGCATCTAAAACTTCTTTTGTAGACGTATATCGTTTACGATCAATTGTTGTATCAAAATA
TTTAAAAGCAGCGGGAGCTCCAAGATTCGTCAACGTAAATAAATGAATAATATTTTCTGCTTGTTCACGT
ATTGGTTTGTCTCTATGTTTGTTATATGCACTAAGAACTTTATCTAAATTGGCATCTGCTAAAATAACAC
GCTTAGAAAATTCACTGATTTGCTCAATAATCTCATCTAAATAATGCTTATGCTGCTCCACAAACAATTG
TTTTTGTTCGTTATCTTCTGGACTACCCTTCAACTTTTCATAATGACTAGCTAAATATAAAAAATTCACA
TATTTGCTTGGCAGAGCCAGCTCATTTCCTTTTTGTAATTCTCCGGCACTAGCCAGCATCCGTTTACGAC
CGTTTTCTAACTCAAAAAGACTATATTTAGGTAGTTTAATGATTAAGTCTTTTTTAACTTCCTTATATCC
TTTAGCTTCTAAAAAGTCAATCGGATTTTTTTCAAAGGAACTTCTTTCCATAATTGTGATCCCTAGTAAC
TCTTTAACGGATTTTAACTTCTTCGATTTCCCTTTTTCCACCTTAGCAACCACTAGGACTGAATAAGCTA
CCGTTGGACTATCAAAACCACCATATTTTTTTGGATCCCAGTCTTTTTTACGAGCAATAAGCTTGTCCGA
ATTTCTTTTTGGTAAAATTGACTCCTTGGAGAATCCGCCTGTCTGTACTTCTGTTTTCTTGACAATATTG
ACTTGGGGCATGGACAATACTTTGCGCACTGTGGCAAAATCTCGCCCTTTATCCCAGACAATTTCTCCAG
TTTCCCCATTAGTTTCGATTAGAGGGCGTTTGCGAATCTCTCCATTTGCAAGTGTAATTTCTGTTTTGAA
GAAGTTCATGATATTAGAGTAAAAGAAATATTTTGCGGTTGCTTTGCCTATTTCTTGCTCAGACTTAGCA
ATCATTTTACGAACATCATAAACTTTATAATCACCATAGACAAACTCCGATTCAAGTTTTGGATATTTCT
TAATCAAAGCAGTTCCAACGACGGCATTTAGATACGCATCATGGGCATGATGGTAATTGTTAATCTCACG
TACTTTATAGAATTGGAAATCTTTTCGGAAGTCAGAAACTAATTTAGATTTTAAGGTAATCACTTTAACC
TCTCGAATAAGTTTATCATTTTCATCGTATTTAGTATTCATGCGACTATCCAAAATTTGTGCCACATGCT
TAGTGATTTGGCGAGTTTCAACCAATTGGCGTTTGATAAAACCAGCTTTATCAAGTTCACTCAAACCTCC
ACGTTCAGCTTTCGTTAAATTATCAAACTTACGTTGAGTGATTAACTTGGCGTTTAGAAGTTGTCTCCAA
TAGTTTTTCATCTTTTTGACTACTTCTTCACTTGGAACGTTATCCGATTTACCACGATTTTTATCAGAAC
GCGTTAAGACCTTATTGTCTATTGAATCGTCTTTAAGGAAACTTTGTGGAACAATGGCATCGACATCATA
ATCACTTAAACGATTAATATCTAATTCTTGGTCCACATACATGTCTCTTCCATTTTGGAGATAATAGAGA
TAGAGCTTTTCATTTTGCAATTGAGTATTTTCAACAGGATGCTCTTTAAGAATCTGACTTCCTAATTCTT
TGATACCTTCTTCGATTCGTTTCATACGCTCTCGCGAATTTTTCTGGCCCTTTTGAGTTGTCTGATTTTC
ACGTGCCATTTCAATAACGATATTTTCTGGCTTATGCCGCCCCATTACTTTGACCAATTCATCAACAACT
TTTACAGTCTGTAAAATACCTTTTTTAATAGCAGGGCTACCAGCTAAATTTGCAATATGTTCATGTAAAC
TATCGCCTTGTCCAGACACTTGTGCTTTTTGAATGTCTTCTTTAAATGTCAAACTATCATCATGGATCAG
CTGCATAAAATTGCGATTGGCAAAACCATCTGATTTCAAAAAATCTAATATTGTTTTGCCAGATTGCTTA
TCCCTAATACCATTAATCAATTTTCGAGACAAACGTCCCCAACCAGTATAACGGCGACGTTTAAGCTGTT
TCATCACCTTATCATCAAAGAGGTGAGCATATGTTTTAAGTCTTTCCTCAATCATCTCCCTATCTTCAAA
TAAGGTCAATGTTAAAACAATATCCTCTAAGATATCTTCATTTTCTTCATTATCCAAAAAATCTTTATCT
TTAATAATTTTTAGCAAATCATGGTAGGTACCTAATGAAGCATTAAATCTATCTTCAACTCCTGAAATTT
CAACACTATCAAAACATTCTATTTTTTTGAAATAATCTTCTTTTAATTGCTTAACGGTTACTTTTCGATT
TGTTTTGAAGAGTAAATCAACAATGGCTTTCTTCTGTTCACCTGAAAGAAATGCTGGTTTTCGCATTCCT
TCAGTAACATATTTGACCTTTGTCAATTCGTTATAAACCGTAAAATACTCATAAAGCAAACTATGTTTTG
GTAGTACTTTTTCATTTGGAAGATTTTTATCAAAGTTTGTCATGCGTTCAATAAATGATTGAGCTGAAGC
ACCTTTATCGACAACTTCTTCAAAATTCCATGGGGTAATTGTTTCTTCAGACTTCCGAGTCATCCATGCA
AAACGACTATTGCCACGCGCCAATGGACCAACATAATAAGGGATTCGAAAAGTCAAGATTTTTTCAATCT
TCTCACGATTGTCTTTTAAAAATGGATAAAAGTCTTCTTGTCTTCTCAAAATAGCATGCAGCTCACCCAA
GTGAATTTGATGGGGAATAGAGCCGTTGTCAAAGGTCCGTTGCTTGCGCAGCAAATCTTCACGATTTAGT
TTCACCAATAATTCCTCAGTACCATCCATTTTTTCTAAAATTGGTTTGATAAATTTATAAAATTCTTCTT
GGCTAGCTCCCCCATCAATATAACCTGCATATCCGTTTTTTGATTGATCAAAAAAGATTTCTTTATACTT
TTCTGGAAGTTGTTGTCGAACTAAAGCTTTTAAAAGAGTCAAGTCTTGATGATGTTCATCGTAGCGTTTA
ATCATTGAAGCTGATAGGGGAGCCTTAGTTATTTCAGTATTTACTCTTAGGATATCTGAAAGTAAAATAG
CATCTGATAAATTCTTAGCTGCCAAAAACAAATCAGCATATTGATCTCCAATTTGCGCCAATAAATTATC
TAAATCATCATCGTAAGTATCTTTTGAAAGCTGTAATTTAGCATCTTCTGCCAAATCAAAATTTGATTTA
AAATTAGGGGTCAAACCCAATGACAAAGCAATGAGATTCCCAAATAAGCCATTTTTCTTCTCACCGGGGA
GCTGAGCAATGAGATTTTCTAATCGTCTTGATTTACTCAATCGTGCAGAAAGAATCGCTTTAGCATCTAC
TCCACTTGCGTTAATAGGGTTTTCTTCAAATAATTGATTGTAGGTTTGTACCAACTGGATAAATAGTTTG
TCCACATCACTATTATCAGGATTTAAATCTCCCTCAATCAAAAAATGACCACGAAACTTAATCATATGCG
CTAAGGCCAAATAGATTAAGCGCAAATCCGCTTTATCAGTAGAATCTACCAATTTTTTTCGCAGATGATA
GATAGTTGGATATTTCTCATGATAAGCAACTTCATCTACTATATTTCCAAAAATAGGATGACGTTCATGC
TTCTTGTCTTCTTCCACCAAAAAAGACTCTTCAAGTCGATGAAAGAAACTATCATCTACTTTCGCCATCT
CATTTGAAAAAATCTCCTGTAGATAACAAATACGATTCTTCCGACGTGTATACCTTCTACGAGCTGTCCG
TTTGAGACGAGTCGCTTCCGCTGTCTCTCCACTGTCAAATAAAAGAGCCCCTATAAGATTTTTTTTGATA
CTGTGGCGGTCTGTATTTCCCAGAACCTTGAACTTTTTAGACGGAACCTTATATTCATCAGTGATCACCG
CCCATCCGACGCTATTTGTGCCGATAGCTAAGCCTATTGAGTATTTCTTATCCATGGGTATGTATATCTC
CTTCTTAAAGTTAAACAAAATTATTTCTAGCCCAAAAAAACGGGTATGGAGAAACAGTAGAGAGTTGCGA
TAAAAAGCGTCAGGTAGGATCCGCTAATCTTATGGATAAAAATGCTATTGCATAGCAAAGTGTGACGCCG
TGCAAATAATCAATGTGGACTTTTCTGCCGTGATTATAGACACTTTTGTTACGCGTTTTTGTCATGGCTT
TGGTCCCGCTTTGTTACAGAATGCTTTTAATAAGCGGGGTTACCGGTTTGGTTAGCGAGAAGAGCCAGTA
AAAGACGCAGTGACGGCAATGTCTGATGCAATATGGACAATTGGTTTCTTCTCTGAATGGCGGGAGTATG
AAAAGTATGGCTGAAGCGCAAAATGATCCCCTGCTGCCGGGATACTCGTTTAATGCCCATCTGGTGGCGG
GTTTAACGCCGATTGAGGCCAACGGTTATCTCGATTTTTTTATCGACCGACCGCTGGGAATGAAAGGTTA
TATTCTCAATCTCACCATTCGCGGTCAGGGGGTGGTGAAAAATCAGGGACGAGAATTTGTTTGCCGACCG
GGTGATATTTTGCTGTTCCCGCCAGGAGAGATTCATCACTACGGTCGTCATCCGGAGGCTCGCGAATGGT
ATCACCAGTGGGTTTACTTTCGTCCGCGCGCCTACTGGCATGAATGGCTTAACTGGCCGTCAATATTTGC
CAATACGGGGTTCTTTCGCCCGGATGAAGCGCACCAGCCGCATTTCAGCGACCTGTTTGGGCAAATCATT
AACGCCGGGCAAGGGGAAGGGCGCTATTCGGAGCTGCTGGCGATAAATCTGCTTGAGCAATTGTTACTGC
GGCGCATGGAAGCGATTAACGAGTCGCTCCATCCACCGATGGATAATCGGGTACGCGAGGCTTGTCAGTA
CATCAGCGATCACCTGGCAGACAGCAATTTTGATATCGCCAGCGTCGCACAGCATGTTTGCTTGTCGCCG
TCGCGTCTGTCACATCTTTTCCGCCAGCAGTTAGGGATTAGCGTCTTAAGCTGGCGCGAGGACCAACGTA
TCAGCCAGGCGAAGCTGCTTTTGAGCACCACCCGGATGCCTATCGCCACCGTCGGTCGCAATGTTGGTTT
TGACGATCAACTCTATTTCTCGCGGGTATTTAAAAAATGCACCGGGGCCAGCCCGAGCGAGTTCCGTGCC
GGTTGTGAAGAAAAAGTGAATGATGTAGCCGTCAAGTTGTCATAAACTAGTACTGGCTAAGAGGCATCAC
GATTCGCTTGCCTATGAGCTCTGCAGACGTAAAAAAAGCGGCGTGGTTAGCCGCTTTTTTAATTGCCGGA
GCGCAATAAAAAAGCCCCCGGAAGGTGATCTTCCGGGGGCTTTCTCATGCGTTGCTTGTATTGAAAATGG
GGGCCATGCCTACCTATCTGCCTCCCGGGTCCTTGAGCCCCATTATCACCTCCAAAGCCTTCTCGTCTGG
TCAGTTTCACCTGTTTTACGTAAAAACCCGCTTCGGCGGGTTTTTACTTTTGGGGAAACACAGAAAAAAG
CCCGCACCTGACAGTGCGGGCTTTTTTTTTCGACCAAAGGTGCGACTACTCTTGCCTACTACCTATCGAC
TGAGCTGAAAGAATTCCGGTTCTGGCAAATATTCTGAAATGAGCTGTTGACAATTAATCATCCGGCTCGT
ATAATGTGTGGGCAACGGGACTTCCATTCCCGTTTAAGAGCTATGCTGGAAACAGCATAGCAAGTTTAAA
TAAGGCTAGTCCGTTATCAACTTGAAAAAGTGGCACCGAGTCGGTGCTTTTTTTTTGAATTCATGTGGCT
GACCGTTCTGTTGTCTCTCGCTCTTCCGAGTAGACGAACAATAAGGCCTCCCTAACGGGGGGCCTTTTTT
ATTGATAACAAAAGTCAGTGCTTCCGCTATTTCCAAAATACCGGGCTAATACGGTTTAAACGACCTCCTG
GATTTGCTCAGACAGCCTTTTCGTCATTCGTTTCAGCCAAAAAACTTAAGACCGCCGGTCTTGTCCACTA
CCTTGCAGTAATGCGGTGGACAGGATCGGCGGTTTTCTTTTCTCTTCTCAAGAAGTTCCTATACTTTCTA
GAGAATAGGAACTTCGGAATAGGAACTTCCTCCTGAACGGCCATAAGAACGAAGGCTGTCTGTTGAACTC
TCGAGCCTGATTCCCTTTGTCAACAGCAATGGATAATTCACGAACCCAGTTGACATAAGCCTGTTCGGTT
CGTAAACTGTAATGCAAGTAGCGTATGCGCTCACGCAACTGGTCCAGAACCTTGACCGAACGCAGCGGTG
GTAACGGCGCAGTGGCGGTTTTCATGGCTTGTTATGACTGTTTTTTTGTACAGTCTATGCCTCGGGCATC
CAAGCAGCAAGCGCGTTACGCCGTGGGTCGATGTTTGATGTTATGGAGCAGCAACGATGTTACGCAGCAG
GGCAGTCGCCCTAAAACAAAGTTAGGCAGCCGTTGTGCTGGTGCTTTCTGATAGTTGTTGTGGGGTAGGC
AGTCAGAGCTCGATTTGCTTGTCGCCATAATAGATTCACAAGAAGGATTCGACATGGGTCAAAGTAGCGA
TGAAGCCAACGCTCCCGTTGCAGGGCAGTTTGCGCTTCCCCTGAGTGCCACCTTTGGCTTAGGGGATCGC
GTACGCAAGAAATCTGGTGCCGCTTGGCAGGGTCAAGTCGTCGGTTGGTATTGCACAAAACTCACTCCTG
AAGGCTATGCGGTCGAGTCCGAATCCCACCCAGGCTCAGTGCAAATTTATCCTGTGGCTGCACTTGAACG
TGTGGCCTAAGAATTATCTAGAATTATTCCATTGAGTAAGTTTTTAAGCACTCGAGCATCAGCTTCAAAA
GCGCTCTGAAGTTCCTATACTTTCTAGAGAATAGGAACTTCGGAATAGGTACTTCAAGATCCCCAATTCG
AGCTCATCGTCCGGGCCGCAAGCTCCTAGCGGCGGATTTGTCCTACTCAGGAGAGCGTTCACCGACAAAC
AACAGATAAAACGAAAGGCCCAGTCTTTCGACTGAGCCTTTCGTTTTATTTGATGCCTCAAGCTAGAGAG
TCATTACCCCAGGCGTTTAAGGGCACCAATAACTGCCTTAAAAAAATTACGCCCCGCCCTGCCACTCATC
GCAGTCTAGCTTGGATTCTCACCAATAAAAAACGCCCGGCGGCAACCGAGCGTTCTGAACAAATCCAGAT
GGAGTTCTGAGGTCATTACTGGATCTATCAACAGGAGTCCAAGCTCAGCTAATTAAGCTAGCTTATCGAT
ACCGTCGACCTCGAACCCCACGCCCCTCTTTAATACGACGGGCAATTTGCACTTCAGAAAATGAAGAGTT
TGCTTTAGCCATAACAAAAGTCCAGTATGCTTTTTCACAGCATAACTGGACTGATTTCAGTTTACAACTA
TTCTGTCTAGTTTAAGACTTTATTGTCATAGTTTAGATCTATTTTGTTCAGTTTAAGACTTTATTGTCCG
CCCACACCTGCTTACGCAGGGCATCCATTTATTACTCAACCGTAACCGATTTTGCCAGGTTACGCGGCTG
GTCCTCTAGCTGGCGTAATAGCGAAGAGGCCCGCACCGATCGCCCTTCCCAACAGTTGCGCAGCCTGAAT
GGCGAATGGCGCCTGATGCGGTATTTTCTCCTTACGCATCTGTGCGGTATTTCACACCGCATATGGTGCA
CTCTCAGTACAATCTGCTCTGATGCCGCATAGTTAAGCCAGCCCCGACACCCGCCAACACCCGCTGACGC
GCCCTGACGGGCTTGTCTGCTCCCGGCATCCGCTTACAGACAAGCTGTGACCGTCTCCGGGAGCTGCATG
TGTCAGAGGTTTTCACCGTCGTCACCGAAACGCGCGAGACGAAAGGGCCTCGTGATACGCCTATTTTTAT
AGGTTAATGTCATGATAATAATGGTTTCTTAGACGTCAGGTGGCACTTTTCGGGGAAATGTGCGCGGAAC
CCCTATTTGTTTATTTTTCTAAATACATTCAAATATGTATCCGCTCATGAGACAATAACCCTGATAAATG
CTTCAATAATATTGAAAAAGGAAGAGTATGAGTATTCAACATTTCCGTGTCGCCCTTATTCCCTTTTTTG
CGGCATTTTGCCTTCCTGTTTTTGCTCACCCAGAAACGCTGGTGAAAGTAAAAGATGCTGAAGATCAGTT
GGGTGCACGAGTGGGTTACATCGAACTGGATCTCAACAGCGGTAAGATCCTTGAGAGTTTTCGCCCCGAA
GAACGTTTTCCAATGATGAGCACTTTTAAAGTTCTGCTATGTGGCGCGGTATTATCCCGTATTGACGCCG
GGCAAGAGCAACTCGGTCGCCGCATACACTATTCTCAGAATGACTTGGTTGAGTACTCACCAGTCACAGA
AAAGCATCTTACGGATGGCATGACAGTAAGAGAATTATGCAGTGCTGCCATAACCATGAGTGATAACACT
GCGGCCAACTTACTTCTGACAACGATCGGAGGACCGAAGGAGCTAACCGCTTTTTTGCACAACATGGGGG
ATCATGTAACTCGCCTTGATCGTTGGGAACCGGAGCTGAATGAAGCCATACCAAACGACGAGCGTGACAC
CACGATGCCTGTAGCAATGGCAACAACGTTGCGCAAACTATTAACTGGCGAACTACTTACTCTAGCTTCC
CGGCAACAATTAATAGACTGGATGGAGGCGGATAAAGTTGCAGGACCACTTCTGCGCTCGGCCCTTCCGG
CTGGCTGGTTTATTGCTGATAAATCTGGAGCCGGTGAGCGTGGGTCCCGCGGTATCATTGCAGCACTGGG
GCCAGATGGTAAGCCCTCCCGTATCGTAGTTATCTACACGACGGGGAGTCAGGCAACTATGGATGAACGA
AATAGACAGATCGCTGAGATAGGTGCCTCACTGATTAAGCATTGGTAACTGTCAGACCAAGTTTACTCAT
ATATACTTTAGATTGATTTAAAACTTCATTTTTAATTTAAAAGGATCTAGGTGAAGATCCTTTTTGATAA
TCTCATGACCAAAATCCCTTAACGTGAGTTTTCGTTCCACTGAGCGTCAGACCCCGTAGAAAAGATCAAA
GGCAGTTATTGGTGCCTCACTGATTAAGCATTGGTAACTGTCAGACCAAGTTTACTCATATATACTTTAG
ATTGATTTAAAACTTCATTTTTAATTTTTGCGGCCGCAAGATCCGGCCACGATGCGTCCGGCGTAGAGGA
TCTGAAGATCAGCAGTTCAACCTGTTGATAGTACGTACTAAGCTCTCATGTTTCACGTACTAAGCTCTCA
TGTTTAACGTACTAAGCTCTCATGTTTAACGAACTAAACCCTCATGGCTAACGTACTAAGCTCTCATGGC
TAACGTACTAAGCTCTCATGTTTCACGTACTAAGCTCTCATGTTTGAACAATAAAATTAATATAAATCAG
CAACTTAAATAGCCTCTAAGGTTTTAAGTTTTATAAGAAAAAAAAGAATATATAAGGCTTTTAAAGCTTT
TAAGGTTTAACGGTTGTGGACAACAAGCCAGGGATGTAACGCACTGAGAAGCCCTTAGAGCCTCTCAAAG
CAATTTTGAGTGACACAGGAACACTTAACGGCTGACATGGGAATTAGCCATGGCATCACAGTATCGTGAT
GACAGAGGCAGGGAGTGCGGCCTTTTTACGGTTCCTGGCCTTTTGCTGGCCTTTTGCTCACATGTTCTTT
CCTGCGTTATCAGGGGATTCCTTAAGGTATACTTTCCGCTGCATAACCCTGCTTCGGGGTCATTATAGCG
ATTTTTTCGGTATATCCATCCTTTTTCGCACGATATACAGGATTTTGCCAAAGGGTTCGTGTAGACTTTC
CTTGGTGTATCCAACGGCGTCAGCCGGGCAGGATAGGTGAAGTAGGCCCACCCGCGAGCGGGTGTTCCTT
CTTCACTGTCCCTTATTCGCACCTGGCGGTGCTCAACGGGAATCCTGCTCTGCGAGGCTGGCCGATAAGC
T
Features (pLannotate 1.2.2; 29 found; start..end, strand, type, name):
     65..119     +  CDS            lacI (fragment): lac repressor; lacI; The lac repressor binds to the lac operator to inhibit transcription in E. coli. This inhibition can be relieved by adding lactose or isopropyl-β-D-thiogalactopyranoside (IPTG).
    152..317     +  mobile_element Tn7L: mini-Tn7 element (left end of the Tn7 transposon) Tn7
    473..562     -  CDS            3xMyc: 3 tandem Myc epitope tags
    572..4675    -  CDS            dCas9: catalytically dead mutant of the Cas9 endonuclease from the Streptococcus pyogenes Type II CRISPR/Cas system RNA-guided DNA-binding protein that lacks endonuclease activity due to the D10A mutation in the RuvC catalytic domain and the H840A mutation in the HNH catalytic domain
   4687..4709    -  RBS            RBS: efficient ribosome binding site from bacteriophage T7 gene 10 (Olins and Rangwala, 1989)
   4736..5020    -  promoter       araBAD promoter: araBAD; promoter of the L-arabinose operon of E. coli; the araC regulatory gene is transcribed in the opposite direction (Guzman et al., 1995)
   5047..5925    +  CDS            araC: L-arabinose regulatory protein; araC
   6173..6259    +  ncRNA          Thr leader (fragment): Accession: RF00506 - Threonine operon leader
   6347..6376    +  promoter       trc promoter: strong E. coli promoter; hybrid between the trp and lac UV5 promoters
   6420..6487    +  misc_RNA       tracrRNA (fragment): trans-activating CRISPR RNA for the Streptococcus pyogenes CRISPR/Cas9 system
   6772..6819    -  protein_bind   FRT: FLP-mediated recombination occurs in the 8-bp core sequence TCTAGAAA (Turan and Bode, 2011). FLP recombinase from the Saccharomyces cerevisiae 2μ plasmid
   6910..6938    +  promoter       Pc promoter: intI1 (promoter lies within the coding sequence); class 1 integron promoter
   7114..7180    +  ncRNA          AAC AAD leader (fragment): Accession: RF02912 - putative aminoglycoside riboswitch / attI site
   7264..7500    +  CDS            TpR: E. coli plasmid-associated dihydrofolate reductase; dhfrIIb from plasmid R388; confers resistance to trimethoprim
   7568..7601    -  protein_bind   FRT (minimal): supports FLP-mediated excision but not integration (Turan and Bode, 2011) FLP recombinase from the Saccharomyces cerevisiae 2μ plasmid
   7666..7752    -  terminator     rrnB T1 terminator: Escherichia coli rrnB; transcription terminator T1 from the E. coli rrnB gene
   7816..7845    -  CDS            CmR (fragment): chloramphenicol acetyltransferase confers resistance to chloramphenicol
   7855..7949    -  terminator     lambda t0 terminator: transcription terminator from phage lambda
   7970..7994    +  misc_feature   MCS (fragment): pBluescript multiple cloning site
   7998..8196    +  mobile_element Tn7R (fragment): mini-Tn7 element (right end of the Tn7 transposon) Tn7
   8268..8336    +  CDS            lacZα (fragment): LacZα fragment of β-galactosidase; lacZ fragment
   8342..8441    -  misc_feature   bom (fragment): basis of mobility region from pBR322
   8543..8578    -  CDS            rop (fragment): Rop protein, which maintains plasmids at low copy number; rop
   8673..8777    +  promoter       AmpR promoter: bla
   8778..9638    +  CDS            AmpR: β-lactamase; bla; confers resistance to ampicillin, carbenicillin, and related antibiotics
   9811..9836    +  CDS            bla(M) (fragment): β-lactamase lacking the signal sequence; bla(M); allows cytosolic expression of β-lactamase
   9939..10327   +  rep_origin     R6K γ ori: γ replication origin from E. coli plasmid R6K; requires the R6K initiator protein pi for replication
  10338..10377   +  CDS            λ integrase (fragment): integrase from phage λ; int
  10596..10704   +  oriT           oriT: incP origin of transfer
