[The description below was written by a language model from this plasmid's Addgene catalogue record and pLannotate feature annotations shown in this document.]
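Description:
pJMP1103 is a Mobile-CRISPRi plasmid for knocking down phzM in Pseudomonas aeruginosa. It is a roughly 10.7 kb bacterial expression construct built on an R6K γ origin backbone. This origin fires only when the pi initiator protein is supplied, so the plasmid is maintained in pir-carrying E. coli such as the listed growth strain and behaves as a non-replicating suicide vector in other hosts. Propagation in E. coli is selected with ampicillin through a backbone bla gene. An incP oriT, also on the backbone, allows conjugative transfer into recipient bacteria. Several short annotated fragments (lacI, lacZα, rop, bom, CmR, λ integrase) appear to be leftovers of earlier cloning steps rather than functional parts.

The payload lies between the Tn7L and Tn7R ends, forming a mini-Tn7 element that can insert into the recipient chromosome when Tn7 transposase is supplied; no transposase genes are annotated on this plasmid. Within the transposon, Streptococcus pyogenes dCas9 (D10A and H840A, nuclease-dead) carries a C-terminal 3xMyc tag. It is expressed from the araBAD promoter through a T7 gene 10 ribosome binding site, with araC transcribed divergently, which should make dCas9 levels arabinose-inducible. A trc promoter drives the single guide RNA, made up of the phzM-targeting spacer fused to the tracrRNA-derived scaffold. The dCas9–sgRNA complex binds the target gene and blocks its transcription without cutting the DNA. A trimethoprim resistance gene (dhfrIIb) under the class 1 integron Pc promoter selects for integrants. It is flanked by FRT sites, so FLP recombinase can remove the marker afterwards. The rrnB T1 and lambda t0 terminators sit at the Tn7R end of the cassette.
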