Addgene plasmid #119247: pJMP1103
Purpose: knockdown phzM in P. aeruginosa
Depositing lab: Carol Gross & Jason Peters & Oren Rosenberg. Depositing organization: University of California, San Francisco (UCSF). Publication: Enabling genetic analysis of diverse bacteria with Mobile-CRISPRi. Peters JM, Koo BM, Patino R, Heussler GE, Hearne CC, Qu J, Inclan YF, Hawkins JS, Lu CHS, Silvis MR, Harden MM, Osadnik H, Peters JE, Engel JN, Dutton RJ, Grossman AD, Gross CA, Rosenberg OS. Nat Microbiol. 2019 Jan 7. pii: 10.1038/s41564-018-0327-z. doi: 10.1038/s41564-018-0327-z. PubMed 30617347.
Backbone
  Vector backbone: R6Kgamma
  Vector type: Bacterial Expression
  Selectable markers: Trimethoprim
Growth in bacteria
  Bacterial resistance: Ampicillin, 100 μg/mL
  Growth temperature: 37°C
  Growth strain: BW25141
  Copy number: High Copy
Gene/Insert
  Gene/Insert name: sgRNA phzM (P. aeruginosa)
  gRNA/shRNA sequence: GCAACGGGACTTCCATTCCC
  Mutation: D10A and H840A
  Cloning method: Gibson Cloning
Terms and licenses: Academic/Nonprofit Terms; Industry Terms: Not Available to Industry
How to cite: pJMP1103 was a gift from Carol Gross & Jason Peters & Oren Rosenberg (Addgene plasmid # 119247 ; http://n2t.net/addgene:119247 ; RRID:Addgene_119247)
